>Addgene plasmid #188398 | pDR111_mannose_Bgal NLS | addgene full sequence | sequence record 370473 | Addgene NGS Result
AACAAAATTCTCCAGTCTTCACATCGGTTTGAAAGGAGGAAGCGGAAGAATGAAGTAAGAGGGATTTTTG
ACTCCGAAGTAAGTCTTCAAAAAATCAAATAAGGAGTGTCAAGAATGTTTGCAAAACGATTCAAAACCTC
TTTACTGCCGTTATTCGCTGGATTTTTATTGCTGTTTCATTTGGTTCTGGCAGGACCGGCGGCTGCGAGT
GCTGAAACGGCGAACAAATCGAATGAGCTTACAGCACCGTCGATCAAAAGCGGAACCATTCTTCATGCAT
GGAATTGGTCGTTCAATACGTTAAAACACAATATGAAGGATATTCATGATGCAGGATATACAGCCATTCA
GACATCTCCGATTAACCAAGTAAAGGAAGGGAATCAAGGAGATAAAAGCATGTCGAACTGGTACTGGCTG
TATCAGCCGACATCGTATCAAATTGGCAACCGTTACTTAGGTACTGAACAAGAATTTAAAGAAATGTGTG
CAGCCGCTGAAGAATATGGCATAAAGGTCATTGTTGACGCGGTCATCAATCATACCACCAGTGATTATGC
CGCGATTTCCAATGAGGTTAAGAGTATTCCAAACTGGACACATGGAAACACACAAATTAAAAACTGGTCT
GATCGATGGGATGTCACGCAGAATTAAATAGTACATAATGGATTTCCTTACGCGAAATACGGGCAGACAT
GGCCTGCCCGGTTATTATTATTTTTGACACCAGACCAACTGGTAATGGTAGCGACCGGCGCTCAGGATCC
TAACTCATTAATAATCCAAATGAGATAAAAATGTCATGACATTGGTTTCTTTCGTCAGCTTCTGGACGAA
GGCCGGCTGCTCGCTAAGATATGAAAGCTCGCTAAACAGCTGCTTTGTCATAGTTTGATCCTCGTGTTTG
ACAGCCAGCATAAAAACGAGCGAAACTTTTTCATTTCCCCATTCAAGCGGCTCCTTTAATGTGGCAATCG
CGATTGCTGATTGTTTAATAAATTTAGCGTTTGCATGAGGAATGGCAATGCCTGACCCAATATTTGTAGC
CGACATTTTTTCCCTCATCACCGCATGAACCGCATAGTCCTTATCAACATAGCCTTTCTCAAACAAAGCT
GTCGCCAGCTGTTCGATTAACTTGTAGCGATGCTCCGCCTCCTGCTGCAAAAAAACCAAAAAAGGAGTCG
TATTGTTCAGCATCTGAAACGTTTTTTGTTTTTGGCGGTGTGATTCGCCCAGCTGACGTATAAACGCACT
TAATTTCTTCTCTTCGCCAGGCTCTAAAAGCGGAGACACAACAATATGGGGAACCGTTATATTCTCCAGC
GCAATGGTGGATATGACAAGATCAATATCCTCATGCTTTTTGATATAATCCTTTAAATCGGCCTTTGCAA
TACAAGCCATTACAGCGATTTGGTGATATTTCCGTTCAATTTTTGTCCGCAGCAATTGTGACATCCCAAT
CCCCATGTGGCAGACGATAACCGCCTTTTTATGTGTCTCGCTGCTGCCCTGCATCCGTTCGATCGCTGCC
TGAAAATGCAATGTCAAATATGCTGCCTCTTCCTCAGGAATATGAAGATCAAAAGTTTGATTGATGTCTT
CCAAAACATCAATGATGAGGTGGAACAAATAAGGGTACATCTTTTTGATGTCATTGAGCATAGGATTTGC
TACAGAAAGATCGTAGCTCAGCCGTTGTAGCACAGTATTGAGATGAATGTTCAAACCATTGATCAAATCC
TGATCCTTGTGAAAATCCATCATTTTCAGCTCTGAAACACGATTGATTAAATGCCCTACAACCTTAGGAA
GCACAGCATTTTCAAGGTTCTCTTCTGTCTGCAATGGATAACGAACCTTACCGCCCAATATATGTAATGT
TAAGTACACGGCTTCTTCTTCAGGGAAGCGAATTGCAAAAACCGGTTCAAGCCGCTGTAAACAAGCAAAT
GTCCATTGATATTCTTTCTTCTTTTTTACTGCCGCCATTTCTTTTGGGGACAATGAAATCGGCTGCTTCA
TTTTGATGCGGCGGACCATTAACAATGTATGCAGCAACAAACTTTCAAACGTTTCGTCTGTGAAATAGAG
GGAATGCTTTTTTTGTAGTGATTTGATTTCTTTCGTCACAAAGTCTACTTCATAATGTAAAAACTTACTT
TTAATAAATTGGCTGGTAAACGCTGTATTGTGAATCAAATCAGATATTCTTGCCAATGCCTTTCTTTTAT
TTCTTTCGTTCCCTTCAACCTTTAATCCAAGCCGCTGCCTAGAAACCAGTGTGAGATCAAAACGCTTCAG
CCACTCTTCTACTGCGTATAAATCCTTTTTAATGGAAGATCGATTGACAAAATGCCGAGCGGCAATGTCT
TTTGCGGAAACAGGCTTCGGATTCATTAATAAGTCATAAGCAATGTGCAGCATTCTTTCCTTATCGCTCC
GCTGCCTAGAAGAAAAATGTTCAGTATGTAATTGTTGGCTTAGCCAGGTCCTTTCCTGTTCTTCTATATG
TAAATAAACGCCCAACCCTGGTTTTCGAATAAGCTGTGCATGAGAATGCTCATTGAGATAATCCTCGATC
ACTTTCAAATCATTCCGGATTGTTTTTTCAGAACACTGTACCCTATCTGCGAAATCTTGCACAACTAAAT
AGTCATCAGGTTCAGATAACAACAGATACAAAATCTCTTTTTGTCTTGTATTTATGTATTCCATCTGTTT
TTCTATCCTTCCTGTCAGTATCTACTTGAGCAAATTGATAGTATAAGTATACTATATAAGAAACCGTTTA
CATTATAAAACAAAATCATAGAGACAAAAGTTTCGTTTTTTACCGAAGCTTCCGGAAAAAAGCGATTTTT
ATACTCTTTGAGTTTGCTATGTAATGTATATTCAGCAGAAATTCATAAAAATACTCCAATTCTTCACCTA
TTTAGAACGAAGATTTTCTAATGTATGAGTACGAAAGTAAGAACATGATGAAGAAAAGTGATTTGGTATC
TTCGGGGATAAAGTGCAGGTAACAAAATTTCCACACGCTCAACAAACTAATACCCATCAAATGTGTGCTA
TTAACATTTTAAGGATGGTCATTCTCTCTCAGCAATCGGTTATTTTTGACACCAGACCAACTGGTAATGG
TAGCGACCGGCGCTCAGCTGTAATTCCGCCGATACTGACGGGCTCCAGGAGTCGTCGCCACCAATCCCCA
TATGGAAACCGTCGATATTCAGCCATGTGCCTTCTTCCGCGTGCAGCAGATGGCGATGGCTGGTTTCCAT
CAGTTGCTGTTGACTGTAGCGGCTGATGTTGAACTGGAAGTCGCCGCGCCACTGGTGTGGGCCATAATTC
AATTCGCGCGTCCCGCAGCGCAGACCGTTTTCGCTCGGGAAGACGTACGGGGTATACATGTCTGACAATG
GCAGATCCCAGCGGTCAAAACAGGCGGCAGTAAGGCGGTCGGGATAGTTTTCTTGCGGCCCTAATCCGAG
CCAGTTTACCCGCTCTGCTACCTGCGCCAGCTGGCAGTTCAGGCCAATCCGCGCCGGATGCGGTGTATCG
CTCGCCACTTCAACATCAACGGTAATCGCCATTTGACCACTACCATCAATCCGGTAGGTTTTCCGGCTGA
TAAATAAGGTTTTCCCCTGATGCTGCCACGCGTGAGCGGTCGTAATCAGCACCGCATCAGCAAGTGTATC
TGCCGTGCACTGCAACAACGCTGCTTCGGCCTGGTAATGGCCCGCCGCCTTCCAGCGTTCGACCCAGGCG
TTAGGGTCAATGCGGGTCGCTTCACTTACGCCAATGTCGTTATCCAGCGGTGCACGGGTGAACTGATCGC
GCAGCGGCGTCAGCAGTTGTTTTTTATCGCCAATCCACATCTGTGAAAGAAAGCCTGACTGGCGGTTAAA
TTGCCAACGCTTATTACCCAGCTCGATGCAAAAATCCATTTCGCTGGTGGTCAGATGCGGGATGGCGTGG
GACGCGGCGGGGAGCGTCACACTGAGGTTTTCCGCCAGACGCCACTGCTGCCAGGCGCTGATGTGCCCGG
CTTCTGACCATGCGGTCGCGTTCGGTTGCACTACGCGTACTGTGAGCCAGAGTTGCCCGGCGCTCTCCGG
CTGCGGTAGTTCAGGCAGTTCAATCAACTGTTTACCTTGTGGAGCGACATCCAGAGGCACTTCACCGCTT
GCCAGCGGCTTACCATCCAGCGCCACCATCCAGTGCAGGAGCTCGTTATCGCTATGACGGAACAGGTATT
CGCTGGTCACTTCGATGGTTTGCCCGGATAAACGGAACTGGAAAAACTGCTGCTGGTGTTTTGCTTCCGT
CAGCGCTGGATGCGGCGTGCGGTCGGCAAAGACCAGACCGTTCATACAGAACTGGCGATCGTTCGGCGTA
TCGCCAAAATCACCGCCGTAAGCCGACCACGGGTTGCCGTTTTCATCATATTTAATCAGCGACTGATCCA
CCCAGTCCCAGACGAAGCCGCCCTGTAAACGGGGATACTGACGAAACGCCTGCCAGTATTTAGCGAAACC
GCCAAGACTGTTACCCATCGCGTGGGCGTATTCGCAAAGGATCAGCGGGCGCGTCTCTCCAGGTAGCGAA
AGCCATTTTTTGATGGACCATTTCGGCACAGCCGGGAAGGGCTGGTCTTCATCCACGCGCGCGTACATCG
GGCAAATAATATCGGTGGCCGTGGTGTCGGCTCCGCCGCCTTCATACTGCACCGGGCGGGAAGGATCGAC
AGATTTGATCCAGCGATACAGCGCGTCGTGATTAGCGCCGTGGCCTGATTCATTCCCCAGCGACCAGATG
ATCACACTCGGGTGATTACGATCGCGCTGCACCATTCGCGTTACGCGTTCGCTCATCGCCGGTAGCCAGC
GCGGATCATCGGTCAGACGATTCATTGGCACCATGCCGTGGGTTTCAATATTGGCTTCATCCACCACATA
CAGGCCGTAGCGGTCGCACAGCGTGTACCACAGCGGATGGTTCGGATAATGCGAACAGCGCACGGCGTTA
AAGTTGTTCTGCTTCATCAGCAGGATATCCTGCACCATCGTCTGCTCATCCATGACCTGACCATGCAGAG
GATGATGCTCGTGACGGTTAACGCCTCGAATCAGCAACGGCTTGCCGTTCAGCAGCAGCAGACCATTTTC
AATCCGCACCTCGCGGAAACCGACATCGCAGGCTTCTGCTTCAATCAGCGTGCCGTCGGCGGTGTGCAGT
TCAACCACCGCACGATAGAGATTCGGGATTTCGGCGCTCCACAGTTTCGGGTTTTCGACGTTCAGACGTA
GTGTGACGCGATCGGCATAACCACCACGCTCATCGATAATTTCACCGCCGAAAGGCGCGGTGCCGCTGGC
GACCTGCGTTTCACCCTGCCATAAAGAAACTGTTACCCGTAGGTAGTCACGCAACTCGCCGCACATCTGA
ACTTCAGCCTCCAGTACAGCGCGGCTGAAATCATCATTAAAGCGAGTGGCAACATGGAAATCGCTGATTT
GTGTAGTCGGTTTATGCAGCAACGAGACGTCACGGAAAATGCCGCTCATCCGCCACATATCCTGATCTTC
CAGATAACTGCCGTCACTCCAGCGCAGCACCATCACCGCGAGGCGGTTTTCTCCGGCGCGTAAAAATGCG
CTCAGGTCAAATTCAGACGGCAAACGACTGTCCTGGCCGTAACCGACCCAGCGCCCGTTGCACCACAGAT
GAAACGCCGAGTTAACGCCATCAAAAATAATTCGCGTCTGGCCTTCCTGTAGCCAGCTTTCATCAACATT
AAATGTGAGCGAGTAACAACCCGTCGGATTCTCCGTGGGAACAAACGGCGGATTGACCGTAATGGGATAG
GTCACGTTGGTGTAGATGGGCGCATCGTAACCGTGCATCTGCCAGTTTGAGGGGACGACGACAGTATCGG
CCTCAGGAAGATCGCACTCCAGCCAGCTTTCCGGCACCGCTTCTGGTGCCGGAAACCAGGCAAAGCGCCA
TTCGCCATTCAGGCTGCGCAACTGTTGGGAAGGGCGATCGGTGCGGGCCTCTTCGCTATTACGCCAGCTG
GCGAAAGGGGGATGTGCTGCAAGGCGATTAAGTTGGGTAACGCCAGGGTTTTCCCAGTCACGACGTTGTA
AAACGACGGCCAGTGAATCCGTAATCATGGTCACTTTTCTTTTTTTTTTAGGCGCTCCCACTGATTGCGC
AATTGTCAGTCCCAGTGACAGTCCCGCAATTTTTCCCGCTCCTTGAATAAATTTTCTTCTGTCAAATGTG
TTGTTTTGAAATGATTCTTCTTTCAGTTTTTGCACCCATTCGTCAAATCTTGAGTCATACGCCATAACTT
ACCTCCTTCTGTCGACTAAGCTTAAGGAAACCTCCTTTAAAGTGTGAATAATAAGATCTTGTCTCAACTG
TATACCGAAATCAGCTCATTAAAATCGCTTTTTTTACCATAGGTTCCGGTAATAAAGGCATTTTTCCCTA
TAACAAAAAAAGCAAGGAATAATCCCCTGCATAAAAAACGCCCGGCGGCAACCGAGCGTTCTGAATTAAT
TAATCATCGGGAAGATCTTCATCACCGAAACGCGGCAGGCAGCTCTAGAGTTAACAAGAGTTTGTAGAAA
CGCAAAAAGGCCATCCGTCAGGATGGCCTTCTGCTTAGCTAGAGCGGCGGATTTGTCCTACTCAGGAGAG
CGTTCACCGACAAACAACAGATAAAACGAAAGGCCCAGTCTTTCGACTGAGCCTTTCGTTTTATTTGATG
CCTCAAGCTAGAGGTCGAATTCCTGCAGCTGGCGAATGGCGATTTTCGTTCGTGAATACATGTTATAATA
ACTATAACTAATAACGTAACGTGACTGGCAAGAGATATTTTTAAAACAATGAATAGGTTTACACTTACTT
TAGTTTTATGGAAATGAAAGATCATATCATATATAATCTAGAATAAAATTAACTAAAATAATTATTATCT
AGATAAAAAATTTAGAAGCCAATGAAATCTATAAATAAACTAAATTAAGTTTATTTAATTAACAACTATG
GATATAAAATAGGTACTAATCAAAATAGTGAGGAGGATATATTTGAATACATACGAACAAATTAATAAAG
TGAAAAAAATACTTCGGAAACATTTAAAAAATAACCTTATTGGTACTTACATGTTTGGATCAGGAGTTGA
GAGTGGACTAAAACCAAATAGTGATCTTGACTTTTTAGTCGTCGTATCTGAACCATTGACAGATCAAAGT
AAAGAAATACTTATACAAAAAATTAGACCTATTTCAAAAAAAATAGGAGATAAAAGCAACTTACGATATA
TTGAATTAACAATTATTATTCAGCAAGAAATGGTACCGTGGAATCATCCTCCCAAACAAGAATTTATTTA
TGGAGAATGGTTACAAGAGCTTTATGAACAAGGATACATTCCTCAGAAGGAATTAAATTCAGATTTAACC
ATAATGCTTTACCAAGCAAAACGAAAAAATAAAAGAATATACGGAAATTATGACTTAGAGGAATTACTAC
CTGATATTCCATTTTCTGATGTGAGAAGAGCCATTATGGATTCGTCAGAGGAATTAATAGATAATTATCA
GGATGATGAAACCAACTCTATATTAACTTTATGCCGTATGATTTTAACTATGGACACGGGTAAAATCATA
CCAAAAGATATTGCGGGAAATGCAGTGGCTGAATCTTCTCCATTAGAACATAGGGAGAGAATTTTGTTAG
CAGTTCGTAGTTATCTTGGAGAGAATATTGAATGGACTAATGAAAATGTAAATTTAACTATAAACTATTT
AAATAACAGATTAAAAAAATTATAAAAAAATTGAAAAAATGGTGGAAACACTTTTTTCAATTTTTTTGTT
TTATTATTTAATATTTGGGAAATATTCATTCTAATTGGTAATCAGATTTTAGAAAACAATAAACCCTTGC
ATAGGGGGAATCCGTTTAGGCTGGGCGGTGATAGCTTCTCGTTCAGGCAGTACGCCTCTTTTCTTTTCCA
GACCTGAGGGAGGCGGAAATGGTGTGAGGTTCCCGGGGAAAAGCCAAATAGGCGATCGCGGGAGTGCTTT
ATTTGAAGATCAGGCTATCACTGCGGTCAATAGATTTCACAATGTGATGGCTGGACAGCCTGAGGAACTC
TCGAACCCGAATGGAAACAACCAGATATTTATGAATCAGCGCGGCTCACATGGCGTTGTGCTGGCAAATG
CAGGTTCATCCTCTGTCTCTATCAATACGGCAACAAAATTGCCTGATGGCAGGTATGACAATAAAGCTGG
AGCGGGTTCATTTCAAGTGAACGATGGTAAACTGACAGGCACGATCAATGCCAGGTCTGTAGCTGTGCTT
TATCCTGATGATATTGCAAAAGCGCCTCATGTTTTCCTTGAGAATTACAAAACAGGTGTAACACATTCTT
TCAATGATCAACTGACGATTACCTTGCGTGCAGATGCGAATACAACAAAAGCCGTTTATCAAATCAATAA
TGGACCAGAGACGGCGTTTAAGGATGGAGATCAATTCACAATCGGAAAAGGAGATCCATTTGGCAAAACA
TACACCATCATGTTAAAAGGAACGAACAGTGATGGTGTAACGAGGACCGAGAAATACAGTTTTGTTAAAA
GAGATCCAGCGTCGGCCAAAACCATCGGCTATCAAAATCCGAATCATTGGAGCCAGGTAAATGCTTATAT
CTATAAACATGATGGGAGCCGAGTAATTGAATTGACCGGATCTTGGCCTGGAAAACCAATGACTAAAAAT
GCAGACGGAATTTACACGCTGACGCTGCCTGCGGACACGGATACAACCAACGCAAAAGTGATTTTTAATA
ATGGCAGCGCCCAAGTGCCCGGTCAGAATCAGCCTGGCTTTGATTACGTGCTAAATGGTTTATATAATGA
CTCGGGCTTAAGCGGTTCTCTTCCCCATTGAGGGCAAGGCTAGACGGGACTTACCGAAAGAAACCATCAA
TGATGGTTTCTTTTTTGTTCATAAATCAGACAAAACTTTTCTCTTGCAAAAGTTTGTGAAGTGTTGCACA
ATATAAATGTGAAATACTTCACAAACAAAAAGACATCAAAGAGAAACATACCCTGCAAGGATGCTGATAT
TGTCTGCATTTGCGCCGGAGCAAACCAAAAACCTGGTGAGACACGCCTTGAATTAGTAGAAAAGAACTTG
AAGATTTTCAAAGGCATCGTTAGTGAAGTCATGGCGAGCGGATTTGACGGCATTTTCTTAGTCGCGACGC
GAGGCTGGATGGCCTTCCCCATTATGATTCTTCTCGCTTCCGGCGGCATCGGGATGCCCGCGTTGCAGGC
CATGCTGTCCAGGCAGGTAGATGACGACCATCAGGGACAGCTTCAAGGATCGCTCGCGGCTCTTACCAGC
CTAACTTCGATCATTGGACCGCTGATCGTCACGGCGATTTATGCCGCCTCGGCGAGCACATGGAACGGGT
TGGCATGGATTGTAGGCGCCGCCCTATACCTTGTCTGCCTCCCCGCGTTGCGTCGCGGTGCATGGAGCCG
GGCCACCTACTGAAGTGGATTTCTTTAAGAGCTCCTTTAACTTCCTCACCAGTAGTTGTATCGGTACCAT
AAGTAGAAGCAGCAACCCAAGTAGCTTTACCAGCATCCGGTTCAACCAGCATAGTAAGAATCTTACTGGA
CATCGGCAGTTCTTCGAACAGTGCGCCAACTACCAGCTCTTTCTGCAGTTCATTCAGGGCACCGGAGAAC
CTGCGTGCAATCCATCTTGTTCAATCATGCGAAACGATCCTCATCCTGTCTCTTGATCCATGGATTACGC
GTTAACCCGGGCCCGCGGATGCATATGATCAGATCTTAAGGCCTAGGTCTAGAGTCTTTGTTTTGACGCC
ATTAGCGTACGTAACAATCCTCGTTAAAGGACAAGGACCTGAGCGGAAGTGTATCGTACAGTAGACGGAG
TATACTAGTATAGTCTATAGTCCGTGGAATTATTATATTTATCTCCGACGATATTCTCATCAGTGAAATC
CAGCTGGAGTTCTTTAGCAAATTTTTTTATTAGCTGAACTTAGTATTAGTGGCCATACTCCTCCAATCCA
AAGCTATTTAGAAAGATTACTATATCCTCAAACAGGCGGTAACCGGCCTCTTCATCGGGAATGCGCGCGA
CCTTCAGCATCGCCGGCATGTCCCCCTGGCGGACGGGAAGTATCCAGCTCGAGGTCGGGCCGCGTTGCTG
GCGTTTTTCCATAGGCTCCGCCCCCCTGACGAGCATCACAAAAATCGACGCTCAAGTCAGAGGTGGCGAA
ACCCGACAGGACTATAAAGATACCAGGCGTTTCCCCCTGGAAGCTCCCTCGTGCGCTCTCCTGTTCCGAC
CCTGCCGCTTACCGGATACCTGTCCGCCTTTCTCCCTTCGGGAAGCGTGGCGCTTTCTCATAGCTCACGC
TGTAGGTATCTCAGTTCGGTGTAGGTCGTTCGCTCCAAGCTGGGCTGTGTGCACGAACCCCCCGTTCAGC
CCGACCGCTGCGCCTTATCCGGTAACTATCGTCTTGAGTCCAACCCGGTAAGACACGACTTATCGCCACT
GGCAGCAGCCACTGGTAACAGGATTAGCAGAGCGAGGTATGTAGGCGGTGCTACAGAGTTCTTGAAGTGG
TGGCCTAACTACGGCTACACTAGAAGGACAGTATTTGGTATCTGCGCTCTGCTGAAGCCAGTTACCTTCG
GAAAAAGAGTTGGTAGCTCTTGATCCGGCAAACAAACCACCGCTGGTAGCGGTGGTTTTTTTGTTTGCAA
GCAGCAGATTACGCGCAGAAAAAAAGGATCTCAAGAAGATCCTTTGATCTTTTCTACGGGGTCTGACGCT
CAGTGGAACGAAAACTCACGTTAAGGGATTTTGGTCATGAGATTATCAAAAAGGATCTTCACCTAGATCC
TTTTAAATTAAAAATGAAGTTTTAAATCAATCTAAAGTATATATGAGTAAACTTGGTCTGACAGTTACCA
ATGCTTAATCAGTGAGGCACCTATCTCAGCGATCTGTCTATTTCGTTCATCCATAGTTGCCTGACTCCCC
GTCGTGTAGATAACTACGATACGGGAGGGCTTACCATCTGGCCCCAGTGCTGCAATGATACCGCGAGACC
CACGCTCACCGGCTCCAGATTTATCAGCAATAAACCAGCCAGCCGGAAGGGCCGAGCGCAGAAGTGGTCC
TGCAACTTTATCCGCCTCCATCCAGTCTATTAATTGTTGCCGGGAAGCTAGAGTAAGTAGTTCGCCAGTT
AATAGTTTGCGCAACGTTGTTGCCATTGCTGCAGGCATCGTGGTGTCACGCTCGTCGTTTGGTATGGCTT
CATTCAGCTCCGGTTCCCAACGATCAAGGCGAGTTACATGATCCCCCATGTTGTGCAAAAAAGCGGTTAG
CTCCTTCGGTCCTCCGATCGTTGTCAGAAGTAAGTTGGCCGCAGTGTTATCACTCATGGTTATGGCAGCA
CTGCATAATTCTCTTACTGTCATGCCATCCGTAAGATGCTTTTCTGTGACTGGTGAGTACTCAACCAAGT
CATTCTGAGAATAGTGTATGCGGCGACCGAGTTGCTCTTGCCCGGCGTCAACACGGGATAATACCGCGCC
ACATAGCAGAACTTTAAAAGTGCTCATCATTGGAAAACGTTCTTCGGGGCGAAAACTCTCAAGGATCTTA
CCGCTGTTGAGATCCAGTTCGATGTAACCCACTCGTGCACCCAACTGATCTTCAGCATCTTTTACTTTCA
CCAGCGTTTCTGGGTGAGCAAAAACAGGAAGGCAAAATGCCGCAAAAAAGGGAATAAGGGCGACACGGAA
ATGTTGAATACTCATACTCTTCCTTTTTCAATATTATTGAAGCATTTATCAGGGTTATTGTCTCATGAGC
GGATACATATTTGAATGTATTTAGAAAAATAAACAAATAGGGGTTCCGCGCACATTTCCCCGAAAAGTGC
CACCTGACGTCTAAGAAACCATTATTATCATGACATTAACCTATAAAAATAGGCGTATCACGAGGCCCTT
TCGTCTTCAAGAATT
Features (pLannotate 1.2.2; 19 found; start..end, strand, type, name):
    115..654     +  CDS            amyE (fragment): AMY_BACSU - Also known as amyA. Experimental evidence at protein level: Swiss-Prot protein existence level 1. From Bacillus subtilis (strain 168).
    781..2724    -  CDS            manR: MANR_BACSU - Experimental evidence at protein level: Swiss-Prot protein existence level 1. Positively regulates the expression of the mannose operon that consists of three genes, manP, manA, and yjdF, which are responsible for the transport and utilization of mannose. Also activates its own expression. From Bacillus subtilis (strain 168).
   3120..6193    -  CDS            lacZ (fragment): β-galactosidase; lacZ
   6213..6365    -  CDS            phoD (fragment): PPBD_BACSU - Also known as ycbS. Experimental evidence at protein level: Swiss-Prot protein existence level 1. From Bacillus subtilis (strain 168).
   6541..6575    -  terminator     lambda t0 terminator: minimal transcription terminator from phage lambda (Scholtissek and Grosse, 1987)
   6655..6682    -  terminator     rrnB T2 terminator: transcription terminator T2 from the E. coli rrnB gene
   6701..6787    -  terminator     rrnB T1 terminator: Escherichia coli rrnB; transcription terminator T1 from the E. coli rrnB gene
   7101..7862    +  CDS            spc: S9AD_ENTFL - Also known as aad9 From Enterococcus faecalis (Streptococcus faecalis).
   7990..8988    +  CDS            amyE (fragment): AMY_BACSU - Also known as amyA. Experimental evidence at protein level: Swiss-Prot protein existence level 1. From Bacillus subtilis (strain 168).
   9157..9309    +  CDS            ldh (fragment): LDH_MYCPN - Experimental evidence at protein level: Swiss-Prot protein existence level 1. Catalyzes the conversion of lactate to pyruvate. From Mycoplasma pneumoniae (strain ATCC 29342 / M129).
   9302..9598    +  CDS            TcR (fragment): tetracycline efflux protein; tet; confers resistance to tetracycline
   9599..9781    -  CDS            D20 (fragment): CAPSD_BPT5 - Experimental evidence at protein level: Swiss-Prot protein existence level 1. Major capsid protein that self-associates to form 120 hexamers and 11 pentamers, building the T=13 icosahedral capsid which about 860 Angstroms in diameter. Responsible for its self-assembly into a procapsid. The phage does not need to encode a separate scaffolfing protein because its capsid protein contains the delta domain that carries that function. The capsid gains its final stability through the reorganization of the subunits that takes place upon expansion. DNA encapsidation through the portal trig
   9792..9828    -  CDS            NeoR/KanR (fragment): aminoglycoside phosphotransferase confers resistance to neomycin, kanamycin, and G418 (Geneticin®)
   9960..10061   -  CDS            RAF1 (fragment): RAF_YEAST - Experimental evidence at transcript level: Swiss-Prot protein existence level 2. Antagonizes transcriptional repression of recombinase FLP by REP1-REP2. May play a role in plasmid partitioning. From Saccharomyces cerevisiae (strain ATCC 204508 / S288c) (Baker's yeast).
  10057..10116   -  CDS            ENDON_BPT5 (fragment): Experimental evidence at transcript level: Swiss-Prot protein existence level 2. Endonuclease responsible for the single-chain interruptions (nicks) located at specific positions in the minus strand of the viral genome. From Escherichia phage T5 (Enterobacteria phage T5).
  10183..10272   -  CDS            str (fragment): STR_KLEPN - Protein inferred from homology: Swiss-Prot protein existence level 3. The aminoglycoside phosphotransferases achieve inactivation of their antibiotic substrates by phosphorylation. From Klebsiella pneumoniae.
  10296..10884   -  rep_origin     ori: high-copy-number ColE1/pMB1/pBR322/pUC origin of replication
  11055..11915   -  CDS            AmpR: β-lactamase; bla; confers resistance to ampicillin, carbenicillin, and related antibiotics
  11916..12020   -  promoter       AmpR promoter: bla
