[The description below was written by a language model from this plasmid's Addgene catalogue record and pLannotate feature annotations shown in this document.]
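Description:
pDR111_mannose_Bgal NLS is a bacterial expression and chromosomal integration plasmid for Bacillus subtilis, built on the pDR111 backbone. It is about 12.1 kb in total. In E. coli it replicates from a high-copy ColE1/pUC-type origin and is selected with ampicillin through the bla gene and its native promoter. The annotated sequence shows no Bacillus replication origin. Instead, two fragments of the B. subtilis amyE (alpha-amylase) gene flank the expression cassette and a spectinomycin resistance gene (spc/aad9). This arrangement is typical of vectors that insert their cargo into the amyE locus by double-crossover recombination, with spectinomycin selecting for integrants.

According to the record, the backbone's original Phyper-spank promoter and lacI repressor were replaced with a D-mannose-responsive promoter and the mannose regulator. The feature table confirms a full-length manR, the activator of the B. subtilis mannose operon, so expression is induced by mannose rather than IPTG. The promoter itself is not annotated in the table. The payload is E. coli lacZ (about 3.1 kb), cloned by Gibson assembly at the NheI site. It is fused at its N-terminus to a PhoD secretion peptide, annotated as a short phoD fragment directly upstream of lacZ, and to an SV40 nuclear localization signal, which is not separately annotated. The lambda t0 and rrnB T1/T2 terminators sit between this cassette and the spectinomycin marker. Several short fragment hits in the backbone (TcR, NeoR/KanR, phage T5 and yeast proteins) are probably annotation artefacts or vector remnants.

The design lets B. subtilis secrete β-galactosidase bearing a nuclear targeting signal. This fits the associated work on engineered bacterial endosymbionts that deliver proteins into mammalian host cells, where the enzyme plausibly serves as a reporter cargo.
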