Addgene plasmid #188398: pDR111_mannose_Bgal NLS
Purpose: Expresses beta-galactosidase by D-mannose promoter for Bacillus subtilis. There is a secretion peptide (PhoD) and nuclear localization signal (SV40) that is fused to beta-galactosidase.
Depositing lab: Christopher Contag. Depositing organization: Michigan State University. Publication: Engineered endosymbionts that alter mammalian cell surface marker, cytokine and chemokine expression. Madsen CS, Makela AV, Greeson EM, Hardy JW, Contag CH. Commun Biol. 2022 Aug 30;5(1):888. doi: 10.1038/s42003-022-03851-6. PubMed 36042261.
Backbone
  Vector backbone: pDR111
  Backbone size w/o insert (bp): 8858
  Total vector size (bp): 12113
  Modifications to backbone: Addition of insert and fusion components to NheI site. Phyper-spank replaced by D-mannose promoter and lacI replaced by mannose regulator
  Vector type: Bacterial Expression
  Selectable markers: Spectinomycin for Bacillus subtilis
Growth in bacteria
  Bacterial resistance: Ampicillin, 100 μg/mL
  Growth temperature: 37°C
  Growth strain: DH5alpha
  Copy number: High Copy
Gene/Insert
  Gene/Insert name: lacZ (alt name: Beta-galactosidase)
  Species: Escherichia coli
  Insert size (bp): 3072
  Promoter: D-mannose
  Tag / fusion protein: PhoD secretion peptide and SV40 NLS (N terminal on insert)
  Cloning method: Gibson Cloning
  Sequencing primers: 5′ cggTTATTTTTGACACCAGAC; 3′ GCCGGGCGTTTTTTATGCAGgggattattccttgcttttttt
Terms and licenses: Academic/Nonprofit Terms; Industry Terms: Not Available to Industry
How to cite: pDR111_mannose_Bgal NLS was a gift from Christopher Contag (Addgene plasmid # 188398 ; http://n2t.net/addgene:188398 ; RRID:Addgene_188398)
